>Addgene plasmid #19152 | pRetroSuper shSmad4J puro | depositor partial sequence | sequence record 8933 | Author sequence
TANGGGTGAGTTGGAATGTATCTCTTGAATACATTCCAACTGCACACCGGGGATCTGTGGTCTCATACAG
AACTTATAAGATTCCCAAATCCAAAGACATTTCACGTTTATGGTGATTTCCCAGAACACATAGCGACATG
CAAATATTGCAGGGCGCCACTCCCCTGTCCCTCACAGCCATCTTCCTGCCAGGGCGCACGCGCGCTGGGT
GTTCCCGCCTAGTGACACTGGGCCCGCGATTCCTTGGAGCGGGTTGATGACGTCAGCGTTCGAATTCTAC
CGGGTAGGGGAGGCGCTTTTCCCAAGGCAGTCTGGAGCATGCGCTTTAGCAGCCCCGCTGGGCACTTGGC
GCTACACAAGTGGCCTCTGGCCTCGCACACATTCCACATCCACCGGTAGGCGCCAACCGGCTCCGTTCTT
TGGTGGCCCCTTCGCGCCACCTTCTACTCCTCCCCTAGTCAGGAAGTTCCCCCCCGCCCCGCAGCTCGCG
TCGTGCAGGACGTGACAAATGGAAGTAGCACGTCTCACTAGTCTCGTGCAGATGGACAGCACCGCTGAGC
AATGGAAGCGGGTAGGCCTTTGGGGCAGCGGCCAATAGCAGCTTTGCTCCTTCGCTTTCTGGGCTCAGAG
GCTGGGAAGGGGTGGGTCCGGGGGCGGGCTCAGGGGCGGGCTCAGGGGCGGGGCGGGCGCCCGAAGGTCC
TCCGGAGGCCCGGCATTCTGCACGCTTCAAAAGCGCACGTCTGCCGCGCTGTTCTCCTCTTCCTCATCTC
CGGGCCTTTCGACCTGCAGCCCAAGCTAGCTTACCATGACCGAGTACAAGCCCACGGTGCGCCTCGCNAC
CCGCGANGACGTCCCCAGGGCCGTACGCACCCTCGCCGCCGNGTTNNCGANTACCCCGCCACGGGCNAAA
CGTNGATCCGGANCGCCACATCGAGCGGGGTCACCGAGCTGCANAANTNTTCTNNCGCGGGTGGGGNNGA
NATCGGAANGTGTGGGTCGCGNANAAGGCCCNCGGTGGCGGTNTGAACACNCCGNAAACGTCAAACGGGG
CGGTNTNN
