>Addgene plasmid #19152 | pRetroSuper shSmad4J puro | addgene partial sequence | sequence record 24496 | 19152 with H1
TTTGGATTTGGGATCTTATAAGTTCTGTATGAGACCACAGATCCCCGGTGTGCAGTTGGAATGTATTCAA
GAGATACATTCCAACTGCACACCTTTTTGGAAAAGCTTATCGATACCGTCGACCTCGAGAGATCGATCTA
ATTCCGGCGCCTAGAGAAGGAGTGAGGGCTGGATAAAGGGAGGATCGAGGCGGGGTCGAACGAGGAGGTT
CAAGGGGGAGAGACGGGGCGGATGGAGGAAGAGGAGGCGGAGGCTTAGGGTGTACAAAGGGCTTGACCCA
GGGAGGGGGGTCAAAAGCCAAGGCTTCCCAGGTCACGATGTAGGGGACCTGGTCTGGGTGTCCATGCGGG
CCAGGTGAAAAGACCTTGATCTTAACCTGGGTGATGAGGTCTCGGTTAAAGGTGCCGTCTCGCGGCCATC
CGACGTTAAAGGTTGGCCATTCTGCAGAGCAGAAGGTAACCCAACGTCTCTTCTTGACATCTACCGACTG
GTTGTGAGCGATCCGCTCGACATCTTTCCAGTGACCTAAGGTCAAACTTAAGGGAGTGGTAACAGTCTGG
CCCTAATTTTCAGACAAATACAGAAACACAGTCAGACAGAGACAACACAGAACGATGCTGCAGCGCTGCA
GCAGACAAGACGCGCGGCTTCGGTTCCAAACCGAAAGCAAAAATTCAGACGGAGGCGGGAACTGTTTTAG
GTTCTCGTCTCCTACCAGAACCACATATCCTGACGGGGTCGGATTCCACATCGACTCCCTTCCTCAGGTC
GGGCCACAAAAAACGGCCCCCAAAGTCCCTGGGACGTCTCCCAGGGTTGCGGCCGGGNTGTTCAGAANCT
CGTCAGTTCCACCACGGGTTCCGCCAGATACAGAGCTAGTTAGCTAACTAGTACANACNCAGGCGCAAAC
ATTAAATGCCGGGCNCAAACCCCCCCAAAGACNGAGACNGACCCGAAACGACCGCTGGNCCAGCTTACCT
CCCCGGGGGGGGGGTCGGTG
