>Addgene plasmid #19152 | pRetroSuper shSmad4J puro | addgene partial sequence | sequence record 24497 | 19152 with MSCV-rev
GCTCCCTACCCGGTAGAATTCGAACGCTGACGTCATCAACCCGCTCCAAGGAATCGCGGGCCCAGTGTCA
CTAGGCGGGAACACCCAGCGCGCGTGCGCCCTGGCAGGAAGATGGCTGTGAGGGACAGGGGAGTGGCGCC
CTGCAATATTTGCATGTCGCTATGTGTTCTGGGAAATCACCATAAACGTGAAATGTCTTTGGATTTGGGA
ATCTTATAAGTTCTGTATGAGACCACAGATCCCCGGTGT
