[The description below was written by a language model from this plasmid's Addgene catalogue record.]
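Description:
pRetroSuper shSmad4J puro is a retroviral RNAi vector built on the pRetroSuper-Puro backbone (about 6.4 kb without insert) for stable knockdown of human SMAD4 (also known as DPC4, JIP or MADH4) in mammalian cells. In bacteria it is maintained as a high-copy plasmid under ampicillin selection. In mammalian cells, transduced or transfected populations are selected with puromycin.

The payload is a 64 bp oligonucleotide insert encoding a small hairpin RNA, cloned by restriction digestion between BglII and HindIII sites, both of which remain intact. The hairpin is designed around a 19-nucleotide targeting sequence from SMAD4. Once transcribed, it folds back on itself and is processed by the cellular RNAi machinery into an siRNA that directs degradation of the SMAD4 transcript. The record does not name the promoter driving the hairpin, nor does it include a feature table. pRetroSuper-type vectors generally use an RNA polymerase III promoter (H1) placed within a retroviral backbone, where the LTRs and packaging signal allow the cassette to be packaged into virus in a suitable packaging line and integrated into target cell genomes, but these elements are not itemised here.

The construct serves to deplete SMAD4, the common mediator Smad of TGF-beta signalling, so that the dependence of a phenotype on canonical Smad signalling can be tested. The associated publication concerns TGF-beta priming of breast tumours for lung metastasis seeding through angiopoietin-like 4, which is consistent with use in tumour cell lines. The "J" in the name presumably distinguishes this hairpin from others against the same gene, though the record does not explain it.
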