Addgene plasmid #19152: pRetroSuper shSmad4J puro
Depositing lab: Joan Massague. Depositing organization: Memorial Sloan-Kettering Cancer Center. Publication: TGFbeta primes breast tumors for lung metastasis seeding through angiopoietin-like 4. Padua D, Zhang XH, Wang Q, Nadal C, Gerald WL, Gomis RR, Massague J. Cell. 2008 Apr 4. 133(1):66-77. 10.1016/j.cell.2008.01.046 PubMed 18394990.
Backbone
  Vector backbone: pRetroSuper-Puro
  Backbone size w/o insert (bp): 6400
  Vector type: Mammalian Expression, Retroviral, RNAi
  Selectable markers: Puromycin
Growth in bacteria
  Bacterial resistance: Ampicillin, 100 μg/mL
  Growth temperature: 37°C
  Growth strain: DH5alpha
  Copy number: High Copy
Gene/Insert
  Gene/Insert name: small hairpin RNA against SMAD family member 4 (alt name: DPC4, JIP, MADH4)
  Species: H. sapiens (human)
  Insert size (bp): 64
  Entrez Gene: SMAD4 (a.k.a. DPC4, JIP, MADH4, MYHRS)
  Cloning method: Restriction Enzyme; 5′ cloning site BglII (not destroyed); 3′ cloning site HindIII (not destroyed)
  Sequencing primers: 5′ pBABE 5'
Resource information
  A portion of this plasmid was derived from a plasmid made by: David Padua
Terms and licenses: Academic/Nonprofit Terms; Industry Terms: Not Available to Industry
Depositor comments: 19nt targeting sequence - 5'-GGTGTGCAGTTGGAATGTA- 3' (SMAD4)
How to cite: pRetroSuper shSmad4J puro was a gift from Joan Massague (Addgene plasmid # 19152 ; http://n2t.net/addgene:19152 ; RRID:Addgene_19152)
